Addgene plasmid #47168: TAL3449
Depositing lab: Keith Joung. Depositing organization: Massachusetts General Hospital. Publication: Targeted gene disruption in somatic zebrafish cells using engineered TALENs. Sander JD, Cade L, Khayter C, Reyon D, Peterson RT, Joung JK, Yeh JR. Nat Biotechnol. 2011 Aug 5;29(8):697-8. doi: 10.1038/nbt.1934. PubMed 21822241.
Backbone
  Vector backbone: JDS74
  Backbone manufacturer: Addgene plasmid #32288
  Backbone size w/o insert (bp): 6447
  Vector type: Mammalian Expression ; T7
Growth in bacteria
  Bacterial resistance: Ampicillin, 100 μg/mL
  Growth temperature: 37°C
  Growth strain: XL1 Blue
  Copy number: High Copy
Gene/Insert
  Gene/Insert name: ZebrafishCommunity-hcrt-right (alt name: hcrt)
  Species: D. rerio (zebrafish)
  Insert size (bp): 1226
  Entrez Gene: hcrt
  Promoter: CMV
  Tag / fusion protein: 3X Flag (N terminal on backbone); WT FOKI (C terminal on backbone)
  Cloning method: Restriction Enzyme; 5′ cloning site BsmBI (destroyed during cloning); 3′ cloning site BsmBI (destroyed during cloning)
  Sequencing primers: 5′ CMV-F; 3′ BGH-rev
Terms and licenses: Academic/Nonprofit Terms; Industry Terms: Not Available to Industry
Depositor comments: Target binding site: TCTTACCTTAGCTGTG It is strongly recommended that users perform a diagnostic digest to verify this plasmid prior to use. For example, a double digest of the plasmid with BamHI and KpnI should result in two bands at 2.3kb and 5.8kb.
How to cite: TAL3449 was a gift from Keith Joung (Addgene plasmid # 47168 ; http://n2t.net/addgene:47168 ; RRID:Addgene_47168)
