[The description below was written by a language model from this plasmid's Addgene catalogue record.]
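Description:
TAL3449 is a TALEN expression plasmid built on the JDS74 backbone, a mammalian expression vector that also carries a T7 promoter. It encodes the "right" half-site monomer of a TALE nuclease pair directed against the zebrafish (D. rerio) hcrt gene, which encodes hypocretin/orexin. The roughly 1.2 kb insert is an engineered array of TAL effector repeats that specifies binding to a defined target site in hcrt. It was placed into the approximately 6.4 kb backbone through BsmBI sites that were destroyed during cloning. BsmBI is a type IIS enzyme, so this is consistent with seamless in-frame assembly of the repeat array into the TALE scaffold. The plasmid is maintained at high copy in E. coli under ampicillin selection. The record does not include a feature table, so the origin of replication and other backbone elements are not itemised.

The backbone supplies the flanking parts of the fusion protein: an N-terminal 3X Flag tag for detection and a C-terminal wild-type FokI nuclease domain. Because FokI cleaves as a dimer, this monomer is meant to be used together with a matching "left" TALEN that binds the opposite strand nearby. Dimerisation across the spacer then produces a double-strand break, and error-prone repair of that break can yield disrupting indels. Expression is driven by the CMV promoter in mammalian cells. The T7 designation indicates that the coding sequence can also be transcribed in vitro, which allows mRNA to be made for delivery into zebrafish embryos. The associated work concerns targeted gene disruption in somatic zebrafish cells, and the insert name suggests the plasmid belongs to a set of TALENs made for the zebrafish community. The depositor recommends confirming the plasmid by diagnostic digest before use.
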