>Addgene plasmid #47168 | TAL3449 | depositor partial sequence | sequence record 67255 | Insert sequence
ATGGACTACAAAGACCATGACGGTGATTATAAAGATCATGACATCGATTACAAGGATGACGATGACAAGA
TGGCCCCCAAGAAGAAGAGGAAGGTGGGCATTCACCGCGGGGTACCTATGGTGGACTTGAGGACACTCGG
TTATTCGCAACAGCAACAGGAGAAAATCAAGCCTAAGGTCAGGAGCACCGTCGCGCAACACCACGAGGCG
CTTGTGGGGCATGGCTTCACTCATGCGCATATTGTCGCGCTTTCACAGCACCCTGCGGCGCTTGGGACGG
TGGCTGTCAAATACCAAGATATGATTGCGGCCCTGCCCGAAGCCACGCACGAGGCAATTGTAGGGGTCGG
TAAACAGTGGTCGGGAGCGCGAGCACTTGAGGCGCTGCTGACTGTGGCGGGTGAGCTTAGGGGGCCTCCG
CTCCAGCTCGACACCGGGCAGCTGCTGAAGATCGCGAAGAGAGGGGGAGTAACAGCGGTAGAGGCAGTGC
ACGCCTGGCGCAATGCGCTCACCGGGGCCCCCTTGAACCTGACCCCAGACCAGGTAGTCGCAATCGCGTC
ACATGACGGGGGAAAGCAAGCCCTGGAAACCGTGCAAAGGTTGTTGCCGGTCCTTTGTCAAGACCACGGC
CTTACACCGGAGCAAGTCGTGGCCATTGCAAGCAATGGGGGTGGCAAACAGGCTCTTGAGACGGTTCAGA
GACTTCTCCCAGTTCTCTGTCAAGCCCACGGGCTGACTCCCGATCAAGTTGTAGCGATTGCGTCCAACGG
TGGAGGGAAACAAGCATTGGAGACTGTCCAACGGCTCCTTCCCGTGTTGTGTCAAGCCCACGGTTTGACG
CCTGCACAAGTGGTCGCCATCGCCTCCAATATTGGCGGTAAGCAGGCGCTGGAAACAGTACAGCGCCTGC
TGCCTGTACTGTGCCAGGATCATGGACTGACCCCAGACCAGGTAGTCGCAATCGCGTCACATGACGGGGG
AAAGCAAGCCCTGGAAACCGTGCAAAGGTTGTTGCCGGTCCTTTGTCAAGACCACGGCCTTACACCGGAG
CAAGTCGTGGCCATTGCATCCCACGACGGTGGCAAACAGGCTCTTGAGACGGTTCAGAGACTTCTCCCAG
TTCTCTGTCAAGCCCACGGGCTGACTCCCGATCAAGTTGTAGCGATTGCGTCCAACGGTGGAGGGAAACA
AGCATTGGAGACTGTCCAACGGCTCCTTCCCGTGTTGTGTCAAGCCCACGGTTTGACGCCTGCACAAGTG
GTCGCCATCGCCTCGAATGGCGGCGGTAAGCAGGCGCTGGAAACAGTACAGCGCCTGCTGCCTGTACTGT
GCCAGGATCATGGACTGACCCCAGACCAGGTAGTCGCAATCGCGTCGAACATTGGGGGAAAGCAAGCCCT
GGAAACCGTGCAAAGGTTGTTGCCGGTCCTTTGTCAAGACCACGGCCTTACACCGGAGCAAGTCGTGGCC
ATTGCAAATAATAACGGTGGCAAACAGGCTCTTGAGACGGTTCAGAGACTTCTCCCAGTTCTCTGTCAAG
CCCACGGGCTGACTCCCGATCAAGTTGTAGCGATTGCGTCGCATGACGGAGGGAAACAAGCATTGGAGAC
TGTCCAACGGCTCCTTCCCGTGTTGTGTCAAGCCCACGGTTTGACGCCTGCACAAGTGGTCGCCATCGCC
TCGAATGGCGGCGGTAAGCAGGCGCTGGAAACAGTACAGCGCCTGCTGCCTGTACTGTGCCAGGATCATG
GACTGACCCCAGACCAGGTAGTCGCAATCGCGAACAATAATGGGGGAAAGCAAGCCCTGGAAACCGTGCA
AAGGTTGTTGCCGGTCCTTTGTCAAGACCACGGCCTTACACCGGAGCAAGTCGTGGCCATTGCAAGCAAT
GGGGGTGGCAAACAGGCTCTTGAGACGGTTCAGAGACTTCTCCCAGTTCTCTGTCAAGCCCACGGGCTGA
CACCCGAACAGGTGGTCGCCATTGCTAATAATAACGGAGGACGGCCAGCCTTGGAG
