>Addgene plasmid #47168 | TAL3449 | addgene partial sequence | sequence record 68679 | JDS-TALEN-F 5'-TAGGGGTCGGTAAACAGTGG-3'
TGTGGCGGGTGAGCTTAGGGGGCCTCCGCTCCAGCTCGACACCGGGCAGCTGCTGAAGATCGCGAAGAGA
GGGGGAGTAACAGCGGTAGAGGCAGTGCACGCCTGGCGCAATGCGCTCACCGGGGCCCCCTTGAACCTGA
CCCCAGACCAGGTAGTCGCAATCGCGTCACATGACGGGGGAAAGCAAGCCCTGGAAACCGTGCAAAGGTT
GTTGCCGGTCCTTTGTCAAGACCACGGCCTTACACCGGAGCAAGTCGTGGCCATTGCAAGCAATGGGGGT
GGCAAACAGGCTCTTGAGACGGTTCAGAGACTTCTCCCAGTTCTCTGTCAAGCCCACGGGCTGACTCCCG
ATCAAGTTGTAGCGATTGCGTCCAACGGTGGAGGGAAACAAGCATTGGAGACTGTCCAACGGCTCCTTCC
CGTGTTGTGTCAAGCCCACGGTTTGACGCCTGCACAAGTGGTCGCCATCGCCTCCAATATTGGCGGTAAG
CAGGCGCTGGAAACAGTACAGCGCCTGCTGCCTGTACTGTGCCAGGATCATGGACTGACCCCAGACCAGG
TAGTCGCAATCGCGTCACATGA
